>Addgene plasmid #60494 | pmTurquoise2-T2A-Venus(L68V) | depositor full sequence | sequence record 97341 | pmTurquoise2-T2A-Venus(L68V) sequence 5451 bps
TAGTTATTAATAGTAATCAATTACGGGGTCATTAGTTCATAGCCCATATATGGAGTTCCGCGTTACATAA
CTTACGGTAAATGGCCCGCCTGGCTGACCGCCCAACGACCCCCGCCCATTGACGTCAATAATGACGTATG
TTCCCATAGTAACGCCAATAGGGACTTTCCATTGACGTCAATGGGTGGAGTATTTACGGTAAACTGCCCA
CTTGGCAGTACATCAAGTGTATCATATGCCAAGTACGCCCCCTATTGACGTCAATGACGGTAAATGGCCC
GCCTGGCATTATGCCCAGTACATGACCTTATGGGACTTTCCTACTTGGCAGTACATCTACGTATTAGTCA
TCGCTATTACCATGGTGATGCGGTTTTGGCAGTACATCAATGGGCGTGGATAGCGGTTTGACTCACGGGG
ATTTCCAAGTCTCCACCCCATTGACGTCAATGGGAGTTTGTTTTGGCACCAAAATCAACGGGACTTTCCA
AAATGTCGTAACAACTCCGCCCCATTGACGCAAATGGGCGGTAGGCGTGTACGGTGGGAGGTCTATATAA
GCAGAGCTGGTTTAGTGAACCGTCAGATCCGCTAGCGCTACCGGTCGCCACCATGGTGAGCAAGGGCGAG
GAGCTGTTCACCGGGGTGGTGCCCATCCTGGTCGAGCTGGACGGCGACGTAAACGGCCACAAGTTCAGCG
TGTCCGGCGAGGGCGAGGGCGATGCCACCTACGGCAAGCTGACCCTGAAGTTCATCTGCACCACCGGCAA
GCTGCCCGTGCCCTGGCCCACCCTCGTGACCACCCTGTCCTGGGGCGTGCAGTGCTTCGCCCGCTACCCC
GACCACATGAAGCAGCACGACTTCTTCAAGTCCGCCATGCCCGAAGGCTACGTCCAGGAGCGCACCATCT
TCTTCAAGGACGACGGCAACTACAAGACCCGCGCCGAGGTGAAGTTCGAGGGCGACACCCTGGTGAACCG
CATCGAGCTGAAGGGCATCGACTTCAAGGAGGACGGCAACATCCTGGGGCACAAGCTGGAGTACAACTAC
TTTAGCGACAACGTCTATATCACCGCCGACAAGCAGAAGAACGGCATCAAGGCCAACTTCAAGATCCGCC
ACAACATCGAGGACGGCGGCGTGCAGCTCGCCGACCACTACCAGCAGAACACCCCCATCGGCGACGGCCC
CGTGCTGCTGCCCGACAACCACTACCTGAGCACCCAGTCCAAGCTGAGCAAAGACCCCAACGAGAAGCGC
GATCACATGGTCCTGCTGGAGTTCGTGACCGCCGCCGGGATCACTCTCGGCATGGACGAGCTGTACAAGG
AGGGCAGAGGAAGTCTTCTAACATGCGGTGACGTGGAGGAGAATCCCGGCCCTGGATCCATGGTGAGCAA
GGGCGAGGAGCTGTTCACCGGGGTGGTGCCCATCCTGGTCGAGCTGGACGGCGACGTAAACGGCCACAAG
TTCAGCGTGTCCGGCGAGGGCGAGGGCGATGCCACCTACGGCAAGCTGACCCTGAAGCTGATCTGCACCA
CCGGCAAGCTGCCCGTGCCCTGGCCCACCCTCGTGACCACCCTGGGCTACGGCGTGCAGTGCTTCGCCCG
CTACCCCGACCACATGAAGCAGCACGACTTCTTCAAGTCCGCCATGCCCGAAGGCTACGTCCAGGAGCGC
ACCATCTTCTTCAAGGACGACGGCAACTACAAGACCCGCGCCGAGGTGAAGTTCGAGGGCGACACCCTGG
TGAACCGCATCGAGCTGAAGGGCATCGACTTCAAGGAGGACGGCAACATCCTGGGGCACAAGCTGGAGTA
CAACTACAACAGCCACAACGTCTATATCACCGCCGACAAGCAGAAGAACGGCATCAAGGCCAACTTCAAG
ATCCGCCACAACATCGAGGACGGCGGCGTGCAGCTCGCCGACCACTACCAGCAGAACACCCCCATCGGCG
ACGGCCCCGTGCTGCTGCCCGACAACCACTACCTGAGCTACCAGTCCAAGCTGAGCAAAGACCCCAACGA
GAAGCGCGATCACATGGTCCTGCTGGAGTTCGTGACCGCCGCCGGGATCACTCTCGGCATGGACGAGCTG
TACAAGTAAGGATCCACCGGATCTAGATAACTGATCATAATCAGCCATACCACATTTGTAGAGGTTTTAC
TTGCTTTAAAAAACCTCCCACACCTCCCCCTGAACCTGAAACATAAAATGAATGCAATTGTTGTTGTTAA
CTTGTTTATTGCAGCTTATAATGGTTACAAATAAAGCAATAGCATCACAAATTTCACAAATAAAGCATTT
TTTTCACTGCATTCTAGTTGTGGTTTGTCCAAACTCATCAATGTATCTTAACGCGTAAATTGTAAGCGTT
AATATTTTGTTAAAATTCGCGTTAAATTTTTGTTAAATCAGCTCATTTTTTAACCAATAGGCCGAAATCG
GCAAAATCCCTTATAAATCAAAAGAATAGACCGAGATAGGGT
[37 nt withheld, positions 2493-2529]
AAAGAACGTGGACTCCAACGTCAAAGG
[49 nt withheld, positions 2557-2605]
T
[91 nt withheld, positions 2607-2697]
G
[124 nt withheld, positions 2699-2822]
CAGGTGGCACTTTTCGGGGAAATGTGCGCGGAACCCCTATTTGTTTATTTTTCTAAATACATTCAAATAT
GTATCCGCTCATGAGACAATAACCCTGATAAATGCTTCAATAATATTGAAAAAGGAAGAGTCCTGAGGCG
GAAAGAACCAGCTGTGGAATGTGTGTCAGTTAGGGTGTGGAAAGTCCCCAGGCTCCCCAGCAGGCAGAAG
TATGCAAAGCATGCATCTCAATTAGTCAGCAACCAGGTGTGGAAAGTCCCCAGGCTCCCCAGCAGGCAGA
AGTATGCAAAGCATGCATCTCAATTAGTCAGCAACCATAGTCCCGCCCCTAACTCCGCCCATCCCGCCCC
TAACTCCGCCCAGTTCCGCCCATTCTCCGCCCCATGGCTGACTAATTTTTTTTATTTATGCAGAGGCCGA
GGCCGCCTCGGCCTCTGAGCTATTCCAGAAGTAGTGAGGAGGCTTTTTTGGAGGCCTAGGCTTTTGCAAA
GATCGATCAAGAGACAGGATGAGGATCGTTTCGCATGATTGAACAAGATGGATTGCACGCAGGTTCTCCG
GCCGCTTGGGTGGAGAGGCTATTCGGCTATGACTGGGCACAACAGACAATCGGCTGCTCTGATGCCGCCG
TGTTCCGGCTGTCAGCGCAGGGGCGCCCGGTTCTTTTTGTCAAGACCGACCTGTCCGGTGCCCTGAATGA
ACTGCAAGACGAGGCAGCGCGGCTATCGTGGCTGGCCACGACGGGCGTTCCTTGCGCAGCTGTGCTCGAC
GTTGTCACTGAAGCGGGAAGGGACTGGCTGCTATTGGGCGAAGTGCCGGGGCAGGATCTCCTGTCATCTC
ACCTTGCTCCTGCCGAGAAAGTATCCATCATGGCTGATGCAATGCGGCGGCTGCATACGCTTGATCCGGC
TACCTGCCCATTCGACCACCAAGCGAAACATCGCATCGAGCGAGCACGTACTCGGATGGAAGCCGGTCTT
GTCGATCAGGATGATCTGGACGAAGAGCATCAGGGGCTCGCGCCAGCCGAACTGTTCGCCAGGCTCAAGG
CGAGCATGCCCGACGGCGAGGATCTCGTCGTGACCCATGGCGATGCCTGCTTGCCGAATATCATGGTGGA
AAATGGCCGCTTTTCTGGATTCATCGACTGTGGCCGGCTGGGTGTGGCGGACCGCTATCAGGACATAGCG
TTGGCTACCCGTGATATTGCTGAAGAGCTTGGCGGCGAATGGGCTGACCGCTTCCTCGTGCTTTACGGTA
TCGCCGCTCCCGATTCGCAGCGCATCGCCTTCTATCGCCTTCTTGACGAGTTCTTCTGAGCGGGACTCTG
GGGTTCGAAATGACCGACCAAGCGACGCCCAACCTGCCATCACGAGATTTCGATTCCACCGCCGCCTTCT
ATGAAAGGTTGGGCTTCGGAATCGTTTTCCGGGACGCCGGCTGGATGATCCTCCAGCGCGGGGATCTCAT
GCTGGAGTTCTTCGCCCACCCTAGGGGGAGGCTAACTGAAACACGGAAGGAGACAATACCGGAAGGAACC
CGCGCTATGACGGCAATAAAAAGACAGAATAAAACGCACGGTGTTGGGTCGTTTGTTCATAAACGCGGGG
TTCGGTCCCAGGGCTGGCACTCTGTCGATACCCCACCGAGACCCCATTGGGGCCAATACGCCCGCGTTTC
TTCCTTTTCCCCACCCCACCCCCCAAGTTCGGGTGAAGGCCCAGGGCTCGCAGCCAACGTCGGGGCGGCA
GGCCCTGCCATAGCCTCAGGTTACTCATATATACTTTAGATTGATTTAAAACTTCATTTTTAATTTAAAA
GGATCTAGGTGAAGATCCTTTTTGATAATCTCATGACCAAAATCCCTTAACGTGAGTTTTCGTTCCACTG
AGCGTCAGACCCCGTAGAAAAGATCAAAGGATCTTCTTGAGATCCTTTTTTTCTGCGCGTAATCTGCTGC
TTGCAAACAAAAAAACCACCGCTACCAGCGGTGGTTTGTTTGCCGGATCAAGAGCTACCAACTCTTTTTC
CGAAGGTAACTGGCTTCAGCAGAGCGCAGATACCAAATACTGTCCTTCTAGTGTAGCCGTAGTTAGGCCA
CCACTTCAAGAACTCTGTAGCACCGCCTACATACCTCGCTCTGCTAATCCTGTTACCAGTGGCTGCTGCC
AGTGGCGATAAGTCGTGTCTTACCGGGTTGGACTCAAGACGATAGTTACCGGATAAGGCGCAGCGGTCGG
GCTGAACGGGGGGTTCGTGCACACAGCCCAGCTTGGAGCGAACGACCTACACCGAACTGAGATACCTACA
GCGTGAGCTATGAGAAAGCGCCACGCTTCCCGAAGGGAGAAAGGCGGACAGGTATCCGGTAAGCGGCAGG
GTCGGAACAGGAGAGCGCACGAGGGAGCTTCCAGGGGGAAACGCCTGGTATCTTTATAGTCCTGTCGGGT
TTCGCCACCTCTGACTTGAGCGTCGATTTTTGTGATGCTCGTCAGGGGGGCGGAGCCTATGGAAAAACGC
CAGCAACGCGGCCTTTTTACGGTTCCTGGCCTTTTGCTGGCCTTTTGCTCACATGTTCTTTCCTGCGTTA
TCCCCTGATTCTGTGGATAACCGTATTACCGCCATGCAT
Features (pLannotate 1.2.2; 14 found; start..end, strand, type, name):
     61..364     +  enhancer       CMV enhancer: human cytomegalovirus immediate early enhancer
    365..568     +  promoter       CMV promoter: human cytomegalovirus (CMV) immediate early promoter
    613..1329    +  CDS            mTurquoise2: mTurquoise2 is a basic (constitutively fluorescent) cyan fluorescent protein published in 2012, derived from Aequorea victoria. It is reported to be a rapidly-maturing monomer with very low acid sensitivity.
   1390..2106    +  CDS            SYFP2: SYFP2 is a basic (constitutively fluorescent) yellow fluorescent protein published in 2006, derived from Aequorea victoria. It is reported to be a very rapidly-maturing monomer with moderate acid sensitivity.
   2132..2216    +  CDS            large T antigen (fragment): large T antigen from SV40 (simian virus 40)
   2239..2360    +  polyA_signal   SV40 poly(A) signal: SV40 polyadenylation signal
   2394..2822    -  rep_origin     f1 ori (sequence partly withheld): f1 bacteriophage origin of replication; arrow indicates direction of (+) strand synthesis
   2849..2953    +  promoter       AmpR promoter: bla
   2955..3312    +  promoter       SV40 promoter: SV40 enhancer and early promoter
   3347..4141    +  CDS            NeoR/KanR: aminoglycoside phosphotransferase from Tn5; aph(3')-II (or nptII); confers resistance to neomycin, kanamycin, and G418 (Geneticin®)
   4162..4314    +  CDS            ble (fragment): BLE_KLEPN - Experimental evidence at protein level: Swiss-Prot protein existence level 1. Binding protein with a strong affinity to the bleomycin family of antibiotics. Binds to CL990; an antimitotic-antibiotic compound. From Klebsiella pneumoniae.
   4373..4420    +  polyA_signal   HSV TK poly(A) signal: herpes simplex virus thymidine kinase polyadenylation signal (Cole and Stacy, 1985)
   4511..4527    -  polyA_signal   bGH poly(A) signal (fragment): bovine growth hormone polyadenylation signal
   4749..5337    +  rep_origin     ori: high-copy-number ColE1/pMB1/pBR322/pUC origin of replication
