[The description below was written by a language model from this plasmid's Addgene catalogue record and pLannotate feature annotations shown in this document.]
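Description:
pmTurquoise2-T2A-Venus(L68V) is a mammalian expression plasmid built on the Clontech pEGFP-C1 backbone, about 5.4 kb in total (the catalogue lists 5,441 bp; the depositor sequence is 5,451 nt). It replicates in E. coli at high copy from a ColE1/pUC-type origin and also carries an f1 phage origin. A single NeoR/KanR (aminoglycoside phosphotransferase) gene serves both hosts. A bacterial bla-type promoter drives it for kanamycin selection. An SV40 enhancer/early promoter with an HSV TK polyadenylation signal drives it for G418 selection of transfected mammalian cells. The short large T antigen, ble and bGH poly(A) hits in the annotation are fragmentary matches rather than intact functional elements.

The payload is a synthetic bicistronic open reading frame under the human CMV immediate early enhancer and promoter, terminated by the SV40 poly(A) signal. It encodes the cyan fluorescent protein mTurquoise2 followed by the yellow fluorescent protein mVenus(L68V), also known as SYFP2. Both are monomeric Aequorea victoria derivatives. The two are joined by a T2A peptide, which the feature table does not annotate separately but which would occupy the short gap between the two coding sequences. T2A causes ribosomal skipping during translation, so one transcript yields two separate polypeptides in roughly equimolar amounts rather than a fused protein. Because donor and acceptor are co-expressed at matched levels but are not physically linked, the plasmid is intended as a negative control for FRET experiments using this cyan–yellow pair, giving a no-FRET baseline against which tandem fusions or interaction sensors can be compared.
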