Addgene plasmid #60494: pmTurquoise2-T2A-Venus(L68V)
Purpose: Produces equimolar levels of mTurquoise2 and mVenus(L68V). It can be used as a negative control for FRET.
Depositing lab: Dorus Gadella. Depositing organization: University of Amsterdam. Publication: Structure-guided evolution of cyan fluorescent proteins towards a quantum yield of 93%. Goedhart J, von Stetten D, Noirclerc-Savoye M, Lelimousin M, Joosen L, Hink MA, van Weeren L, Gadella TW Jr, Royant A. Nat Commun. 2012 Mar 20;3:751. doi: 10.1038/ncomms1738. PubMed 22434194.
Backbone
  Vector backbone: pEGFP-C1
  Backbone manufacturer: Clontech
  Backbone size w/o insert (bp): 4700
  Total vector size (bp): 5441
  Vector type: Mammalian Expression
  Selectable markers: Neomycin (select with G418)
Growth in bacteria
  Bacterial resistance: Kanamycin, 50 μg/mL
  Growth temperature: 37°C
  Growth strain: DH5alpha
  Copy number: High Copy
Gene/Insert
  Gene/Insert name: mTurquoise2-T2A-mVenus(L68V) (alt name: mTurquoise2 & SYFP2)
  Species: Synthetic
  Insert size (bp): 1497
  Promoter: CMV
  Tag / fusion protein: T2A peptide
  Cloning method: Restriction Enzyme; 5′ cloning site NheI (not destroyed); 3′ cloning site BsrGI (not destroyed)
  Sequencing primers: 5′ CMV
Terms and licenses: Academic/Nonprofit Terms; Industry Terms: Not Available to Industry
How to cite: pmTurquoise2-T2A-Venus(L68V) was a gift from Dorus Gadella (Addgene plasmid # 60494 ; http://n2t.net/addgene:60494 ; RRID:Addgene_60494)
