>Addgene plasmid #60494 | pmTurquoise2-T2A-Venus(L68V) | addgene partial sequence | sequence record 98788 | CMV-F 5'-CGCAAATGGGCGGTAGGCGTG-3'
GCAGAGCTGGTTTAGTGAACCGTCAGATCCGCTAGCGCTACCGGTCGCCACCATGGTGAGCAAGGGCGAG
GAGCTGTTCACCGGGGTGGTGCCCATCCTGGTCGAGCTGGACGGCGACGTAAACGGCCACAAGTTCAGCG
TGTCCGGCGAGGGCGAGGGCGATGCCACCTACGGCAAGCTGACCCTGAAGTTCATCTGCACCACCGGCAA
GCTGCCCGTGCCCTGGCCCACCCTCGTGACCACCCTGTCCTGGGGCGTGCAGTGCTTCGCCCGCTACCCC
GACCACATGAAGCAGCACGACTTCTTCAAGTCCGCCATGCCCGAAGGCTACGTCCAGGAGCGCACCATCT
TCTTCAAGGACGACGGCAACTACAAGACCCGCGCCGAGGTGAAGTTCGAGGGCGACACCCTGGTGAACCG
CATCGAGCTGAAGGGCATCGACTTCAAGGAGGACGGCAACATCCTGGGGCACAAGCTGGAGTACAACTAC
TTTAGCGACAACGTCTATATCACCGCCGACAAGCAGAAGAACGGCATCAAGGCCAACTTCAAGATCCGCC
ACAACATCGAGGACGGCGGCGTGCAGCTCGCCGACCACTACCAGCAGAACACCCCCATCGGCGACGGCCC
CGTGCTGCTGCCCGACAACCACTACCTGAGCACCCAGTCCAAGCTGAGCAAAGACCCCAACGAGAAGCGC
GATCACATGGTCCTGCTGGAGTTCGTGACCGCCGCCGGGATCACTCTCGGCATGGACGAGCTGTACAAGG
AGGGCAGAGGAAGTCTTCTAACATGCGGTGACGTGGAGGAGAATCCCGGCCCTGGATCCATGGTGAGCAA
GGGCGAGGAGCTGTTCACCGGGGTGGTGCCCATCCTGGTCGAGCTGGAC
