>Addgene plasmid #60494 | pmTurquoise2-T2A-Venus(L68V) | addgene partial sequence | sequence record 99135 | SV40pA-R 5'-GAAATTTGTGATGCTATTGC-3'
TAACAAGTTAACAACAACAATTGCATTCATTTTATGTTTCAGGTTCAGGGGGAGGTGTGGGAGGTTTTTT
AAAGCAAGTAAAACCTCTACAAATGTGGTATGGCTGATTATGATCAGTTATCTAGATCCGGTGGATCCTT
ACTTGTACAGCTCGTCCATGCCGAGAGTGATCCCGGCGGCGGTCACGAACTCCAGCAGGACCATGTGATC
GCGCTTCTCGTTGGGGTCTTTGCTCAGCTTGGACTGGTAGCTCAGGTAGTGGTTGTCGGGCAGCAGCACG
GGGCCGTCGCCGATGGGGGTGTTCTGCTGGTAGTGGTCGGCGAGCTGCACGCCGCCGTCCTCGATGTTGT
GGCGGATCTTGAAGTTGGCCTTGATGCCGTTCTTCTGCTTGTCGGCGGTGATATAGACGTTGTGGCTGTT
GTAGTTGTACTCCAGCTTGTGCCCCAGGATGTTGCCGTCCTCCTTGAAGTCGATGCCCTTCAGCTCGATG
CGGTTCACCAGGGTGTCGCCCTCGAACTTCACCTCGGCGCGGGTCTTGTAGTTGCCGTCGTCCTTGAAGA
AGATGGTGCGCTCCTGGACGTAGCCTTCGGGCATGGCGGACTTGAAGAAGTCGTGCTGCTTCATGTGGTC
GGGGTAGCGGGCGAAGCACTGCACGCCGTAGCCCAGGGTGGTCACGAGGGTGGGCCAGGGCACGGGCAGC
TTGCCGGTGGTGCAGATCAGCTTCAGGGTCAGCTTGCCGT
